Addgene plasmid #31044: pNK9
Depositing lab: Adam Bogdanove & Daniel Voytas. Depositing organization: University of Minnesota. Publication: Efficient design and assembly of custom TALEN and other TAL effector-based constructs for DNA targeting. Cermak T, Doyle EL, Christian M, Wang L, Zhang Y, Schmidt C, Baller JA, Somia NV, Bogdanove AJ, Voytas DF. Nucleic Acids Res. 2011 Jul;39(12):e82. doi: 10.1093/nar/gkr218 PubMed 21493687.
Backbone
  Vector backbone: pTC14
  Backbone size w/o insert (bp): 2989
Growth in bacteria
  Bacterial resistance: Tetracycline, 10 μg/mL
  Growth temperature: 37°C
  Growth strain: DH5alpha
  Growth instructions: Top10/LB+antibiotics
  Copy number: High Copy
Gene/Insert
  Gene/Insert name: repeat NK9
  Species: Xanthamonas oryzae
  Insert size (bp): 118
  Cloning method: Restriction Enzyme; 5′ cloning site XbaI (not destroyed); 3′ cloning site XhoI (not destroyed)
  Sequencing primers: 5′ pTC14_F2 (caagcctgattgggagaaaa)
Terms and licenses: Academic/Nonprofit Terms; Industry Terms: Not Available to Industry
Depositor comments: IMPORTANT NOTE!: Restriction digests show that the pNK series of plasmids is actually about 2.5kb, not 3.1kb as the sequence-based map below suggests. All important features are present in the plasmid and the construct should function as reported despite this size discrepancy.
How to cite: pNK9 was a gift from Adam Bogdanove & Daniel Voytas (Addgene plasmid # 31044 ; http://n2t.net/addgene:31044 ; RRID:Addgene_31044)
