[The description below was written by a language model from this plasmid's Addgene catalogue record and pLannotate feature annotations shown in this document.]
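Description:
pNK9 is a small, high-copy bacterial cloning plasmid that serves as a module vector in a Golden Gate-style kit for assembling custom TAL effector and TALEN constructs. It is built on the pTC14 backbone (recorded as 2,989 bp without insert) and carries a single 118 bp insert, "repeat NK9", a TAL effector repeat unit derived from Xanthomonas oryzae and cloned between XbaI and XhoI sites that both remain intact. By the naming convention of this plasmid series, "NK" would denote the repeat-variable diresidue of the repeat, which determines its DNA base preference, and "9" its intended position in an ordered repeat array. The record itself does not spell this out, and the repeat is not annotated in the feature table.

Propagation in E. coli relies on a ColE1/pUC-type high-copy origin. Selection is by tetracycline, through a tetracycline efflux gene (TcR) driven by its native tet promoter. The other annotated elements are a T7 promoter, the rrnB T1 and T2 transcription terminators, and short fragments of lacI, KanR and the RSF origin. These fragments look like non-functional remnants of the backbone's construction rather than working parts. No expression cassette for the repeat is indicated, which fits its role as a storage and donor plasmid from which the repeat module is released and ligated in order with other modules to build DNA-binding arrays of chosen specificity.

The depositors note a size discrepancy. Restriction digests suggest that plasmids of the pNK series are about 2.5 kb, not the roughly 3.1 kb implied by the deposited sequence, so the feature map may not match the physical plasmid exactly. They state that all important features are present and that the plasmid should function as reported.
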