Features (pLannotate 1.2.2; 10 found; start..end, strand, type, name):
      1..54      -  CDS            lacI (fragment): lac repressor; lacI; The lac repressor binds to the lac operator to inhibit transcription in E. coli. This inhibition can be relieved by adding lactose or isopropyl-β-D-thiogalactopyranoside (IPTG).
     56..180     -  rep_origin     RSF ori (fragment): Plasmids containing the RSF 1030 origin of replication can be propagated in E. coli cells that contain additional plasmids with compatible origins.
    196..224     +  promoter       tet promoter: E. coli promoter for tetracycline efflux protein gene
    272..1462    +  CDS            TcR: tetracycline efflux protein; tet; confers resistance to tetracycline
   1560..1634    +  CDS            KanR (fragment): aminoglycoside phosphotransferase; aphA-3; confers resistance to kanamycin
   1637..1655    -  promoter       T7 promoter: promoter for bacteriophage T7 RNA polymerase
   1962..2550    +  rep_origin     ori: high-copy-number ColE1/pMB1/pBR322/pUC origin of replication
   2733..2825    +  CDS            lacI (fragment): lac repressor; lacI; The lac repressor binds to the lac operator to inhibit transcription in E. coli. This inhibition can be relieved by adding lactose or isopropyl-β-D-thiogalactopyranoside (IPTG).
   2880..2907    -  terminator     rrnB T2 terminator: transcription terminator T2 from the E. coli rrnB gene
   3039..3082    +  terminator     rrnB T1 terminator: Escherichia coli rrnB; transcription terminator T1 from the E. coli rrnB gene
>Addgene plasmid #31044 | pNK9 | depositor full sequence | sequence record 14191 | Author sequence
CTGCATTAATGAATCGGCCAACGCGCGGGGAGAGGCGGTTTGCGTATTGGGCGCTCTTCCGCTTCCTCGC
TCACTGACTCGCTGCGCTCGGTCGTTCGGCTGCGGCGAGCGGTATCAGCTCACTCAAAGGCGGTAATACG
GTTATCCACAGAATCAGGGGATAACGCAGGAAAGAACATGAATTAATTCTCATGTTTGACAGCTTATCAT
CGATTAGCTTTAATGCGGTAGTTTATCACAGTTAAATTGCTAACGCAGTCAGGCACCGTGTATGAAATCT
AACAATGCGCTCATCGTCATCCTCGGCACCGTCACCCTGGATGCTGTAGGCATAGGCTTGGTTATGCCGG
TACTGCCGGGCCTCTTGCGGGATATCGTCCATTCCGACAGCATCGCCAGTCACTATGGCGTGCTGCTAGC
GCTATATGCGTTGATGCAATTTCTATGCGCACCCGTTCTCGGAGCACTGTCCGACCGCTTTGGCCGCCGC
CCAGTCCTGCTCGCTTCGCTACTTGGAGCCACTATCGACTACGCGATCATGGCGACCACACCCGTCCTGT
GGATTCTCTACGCCGGACGCATCGTGGCCGGCATCACCGGCGCCACAGGTGCGGTTGCTGGCGCCTATAT
CGCCGACATCACCGATGGGGAAGATCGGGCTCGCCACTTCGGGCTCATGAGCGCTTGTTTCGGCGTGGGT
ATGGTGGCAGGCCCCGTGGCCGGGGGACTGTTGGGCGCCATCTCCTTACATGCACCATTCCTTGCGGCGG
CGGTGCTCAACGGCCTCAACCTACTACTGGGCTGCTTCCTAATGCAGGAGTCGCATAAGGGAGAGCGCCG
ACCCATGCCCTTGAGAGCCTTCAACCCAGTCAGCTCCTTCCGGTGGGCGCGGGGCATGACTATCGTCGCC
GCACTTATGACTGTCTTCTTTATCATGCAACTCGTAGGACAGGTGCCGGCAGCGCTCTGGGTCATTTTCG
GCGAGGACCGCTTTCGCTGGAGCGCGACGATGATCGGCCTGTCGCTTGCGGTATTCGGAATCTTGCACGC
CCTCGCTCAAGCCTTCGTCACTGGTCCCGCCACCAAACGTTTCGGCGAGAAGCAGGCCATTATCGCCGGC
ATGGCGGCCGACGCGCTGGGCTACGTCTTGCTGGCGTTCGCGACGCGAGGCTGGATGGCCTTCCCCATTA
TGATTCTTCTCGCTTCCGGCGGCATCGGGATGCCCGCGTTGCAGGCCATGCTGTCCAGGCAGGTAGATGA
CGACCATCAGGGACAGCTTCAAGGATCGCTCGCGGCTCTTACCAGCCTAACTTCGATCATTGGACCGCTG
ATCGTCACGGCGATTTATGCCGCCTCGGCGAGCACATGGAACGGGTTGGCATGGATTGTAGGCGCCGCCC
TATACCTTGTCTGCCTCCCCGCGTTGCGTCGCGGTGCATGGAGCCGGGCCACCTCGACCTGAATGGAAGC
CGGCGGCACCTCGCTAACGGATTCACCACTCCAAGAATTGGAGCCAATCAATTCTTGCGGAGAACTGTGA
ATGCGCAAACCAACCCTTGATCGGGGAAGAACAGTATGTCGAGCTATTTTTTGACTTACTGGGGATCAAG
CCTGATTGGGAGAAAATAAAATATCCCCTATAGTGAGTCGTATTACATGGTCATAGCTGTTTCCTGGCAG
CTCTGGCCCGTGTCTCAAAATCTCTGATGTTACATTGCACAAGATAAAAATATATCATCATGCCTCCTCT
AGAGGTCTCCTCGAAACGGTGCAGCGGCTGTTGCCGGTGCTGTGCCAGGACCATGGCCTGACCCCGGACC
AAGTGGTGGCTATCGCCAGCAACAAGGGCGGCAAGCAAGCGCTCGGAGACCCTCGAGCCACCCATGACCA
AAATCCCTTAACGTGAGTTACGCGTCGTTCCACTGAGCGTCAGACCCCGTAGAAAAGATCAAAGGATCTT
CTTGAGATCCTTTTTTTCTGCGCGTAATCTGCTGCTTGCAAACAAAAAAACCACCGCTACCAGCGGTGGT
TTGTTTGCCGGATCAAGAGCTACCAACTCTTTTTCCGAAGGTAACTGGCTTCAGCAGAGCGCAGATACCA
AATACTGTTCTTCTAGTGTAGCCGTAGTTAGGCCACCACTTCAAGAACTCTGTAGCACCGCCTACATACC
TCGCTCTGCTAATCCTGTTACCAGTGGCTGCTGCCAGTGGCGATAAGTCGTGTCTTACCGGGTTGGACTC
AAGACGATAGTTACCGGATAAGGCGCAGCGGTCGGGCTGAACGGGGGGTTCGTGCACACAGCCCAGCTTG
GAGCGAACGACCTACACCGAACTGAGATACCTACAGCGTGAGCTATGAGAAAGCGCCACGCTTCCCGAAG
GGAGAAAGGCGGACAGGTATCCGGTAAGCGGCAGGGTCGGAACAGGAGAGCGCACGAGGGAGCTTCCAGG
GGGAAACGCCTGGTATCTTTATAGTCCTGTCGGGTTTCGCCACCTCTGACTTGAGCGTCGATTTTTGTGA
TGCTCGTCAGGGGGGCGGAGCCTATGGAAAAACGCCAGCAACGCGGCCTTTTTACGGTTCCTGGCCTTTT
GCTGGCCTTTTGCTCACATGTTCTTTCCTGCGTTATCCCCTGATTCTGTGGATAACCGTATTACCGCCTT
TGAGTGAGCTGATACCGCTCGCCGCAGCCGAACGACCGAGCGCAGCGAGTCAGTGAGCGAGGAAGCGGAA
GAGCGCCCAATACGCAAACCGCCTCTCCCCGCGCGTTGGCCGATTCATTAATGCAGCTGGCACGACAGGT
TTCCCGACTGGAAAGCGGGCAGTGAGCGCAACGCAATTAATACGCGTACCGCTAGCCAGGAAGAGTTTGT
AGAAACGCAAAAAGGCCATCCGTCAGGATGGCCTTCTGCTTAGTTTGATGCCTGGCAGTTTATGGCGGGC
GTCCTGCCCGCCACCCTCCGGGCCGTTGCTTCACAACGTTCAAATCCGCTCCCGGCGGATTTGTCCTACT
CAGGAGAGCGTTCACCGACAAACAACAGATAAAACGAAAGGCCCAGTCTTCCGACTGAGCCTTTCGTTTT
ATTTGATGCCTGGCAGTTCCCTACTCTCGCGTT
