>Addgene plasmid #31044 | pNK9 | addgene partial sequence | sequence record 35533 | 31044 with pTC14_F2 (caagcctgattgggagaaaa)
GGCCCGTGTCTCAAAATCTCTGATGTTACATTGCACAAGATAAAAATATATCATCATGCCTCCTCTAGAG
GTCTCCTCGAAACGGTGCAGCGGCTGTTGCCGGTGCTGTGCCAGGACCATGGCCTGACCCCGGACCAAGT
GGTGGCTATCGCCAGCAACAAGGGCGGCAAGCAAGCGCTCGGAGACCCTCGAGCCACCCATGACCAAAAT
CCCTTAACGTGAGTTACGCGTCGTTCCACTGAGCGTCAGACCCCGTAGAAAAGATCAAAGGATCTTCTTG
AGATCCTTTTTTTCTGCGCGTAATCTGCTGCTTGCAAACAAAAAAACCACCGCTACCAGCGGTGGTTTGT
TTGCCGGATCAAGAGCTACCAACTCTTTTTCCGAAGGTAACTGGCTTCAGCAGAGCGCAGATACCAAATA
CTGTTCTTCTAGTGTAGCCGTAGTTAGGCCACCACTTCAAGAACTCTGTAGCACCGCCTACATACCTCGC
TCTGCTAATCCTGTTACCAGTGGCTGCTGCCAGTGGCGATAAGTCGTGTCTTACCGGGTTGGACTCAAGA
CGATAGTTACCGGATAAGGCGCAGCGGTCGGGCTGAACGGGGGGTTCGTGCACACAGCCCAGCTTGGAGC
GAACGACCTACACCGAACTGAGATACCTACAGCGTGAGCTATGAGAAAGCGCCACGCTTCCCGAANGGAG
AAAGGCGGACAGGTATCCGGTAAGCGGCAGGGTCGGAACAGGAGAGCGCACGAGGGAGCTTCCAGGGGGA
AACGCCTGGTATCTTTATAGTCCTGTCGGGTTTCGCCACCTCTGACTTGAGCGTCGATTTTTGTGATGCT
CGTC
